Addgene plasmid #91831: pDD364
Purpose: Lox511I-flanked SEC donor for the SapTrap cloning system
Depositing lab: Bob Goldstein. Depositing organization: University of North Carolina at Chapel Hill. Publication: SapTrap assembly of repair templates for Cas9-triggered homologous recombination with a self-excising cassette. Dickinson D, Slabodnick M, Chen A, Goldstein B. MicroPubl Biol. 2018 May 1;2018:10.17912/W2KT0N. doi: 10.17912/W2KT0N. PubMed 32550377.
Backbone
  Vector backbone: pDONR221
  Vector type: Worm Expression, Cre/Lox, CRISPR
  Selectable markers: Hygromycin
Growth in bacteria
  Bacterial resistance: Kanamycin, 50 μg/mL
  Growth temperature: 37°C
  Growth strain: DH5alpha
  Copy number: High Copy
Gene/Insert
  Gene/Insert name: Lox511I-SEC-Lox511I
  Species: Synthetic
  Insert size (bp): 5617
  Cloning method: Gateway Cloning
  Sequencing primers: 5′ M13-F20; 3′ T7
Terms and licenses: Academic/Nonprofit Terms; Industry Terms: Not Available to Industry
How to cite: pDD364 was a gift from Bob Goldstein (Addgene plasmid # 91831 ; http://n2t.net/addgene:91831 ; RRID:Addgene_91831)
