[The description below was written by a language model from this plasmid's Addgene catalogue record and pLannotate feature annotations shown in this document.]
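Description:
pDD364 is a donor plasmid for the SapTrap modular cloning system, built in the Gateway entry backbone pDONR221 and used to assemble repair templates for Cas9-triggered homologous recombination in C. elegans. It is maintained in E. coli as a high-copy plasmid through a ColE1/pUC-type origin and selected with kanamycin (KanR). Backbone remnants annotated in the full 8,272-nt sequence include rrnB T1 and T2 terminators, a T7 promoter, small lacI and lacZα fragments, and several Gateway att-site remnants (attR2-like and attL1-like sites flanking the insert, plus attB1 and attB2 cores around the hygromycin gene).

The payload is a synthetic insert of about 5.6 kb, a self-excising cassette (SEC) bounded by two lox511 sites in the same orientation. Between these sites the annotation shows three worm-active modules. The first is sqt-1 coding sequence, a cuticle collagen gene whose mutations alter body shape and which therefore gives a visible phenotypic marker. The second is a Cre recombinase gene followed by the tbb-2 terminator and lying next to hsp-16.1 sequence, consistent with heat-shock-inducible control. The third is a hygromycin resistance gene for drug selection in worms. The promoter driving HygR is not annotated in the record.

The apparent logic is that animals carrying the knock-in are identified by hygromycin resistance and the visible marker. Cre expression then recombines the flanking lox511 sites and removes the whole cassette, leaving a single lox site. Because lox511 sites recombine with each other but not with wild-type loxP, this variant should allow SEC-based editing alongside loxP elements. The SapI sites used for SapTrap assembly are not annotated in the feature table.
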