Features (pLannotate 1.2.2; 20 found; start..end, strand, type, name):
    121..213     +  CDS            lacI (fragment): lac repressor; lacI; The lac repressor binds to the lac operator to inhibit transcription in E. coli. This inhibition can be relieved by adding lactose or isopropyl-β-D-thiogalactopyranoside (IPTG).
    268..295     -  terminator     rrnB T2 terminator: transcription terminator T2 from the E. coli rrnB gene
    427..470     +  terminator     rrnB T1 terminator: Escherichia coli rrnB; transcription terminator T1 from the E. coli rrnB gene
    517..553     -  CDS            lacZα (fragment): LacZα fragment of β-galactosidase; lacZ fragment
    624..747     -  protein_bind   attR2: mutant version of attR; recombination site for the Gateway® LR reaction LR Clonase™
    770..803     -  protein_bind   loxP511: Cre-mediated recombination occurs in the 8-bp core sequence (GTATACAT). loxP511 sites are compatible with each other, but incompatible with wild-type loxP sites. Cre recombinase
   1597..1743    +  CDS            sqt-1 (fragment): SQT1_CAEEL - Also known as rol-5. Protein inferred from homology: Swiss-Prot protein existence level 3. Nematode cuticles are composed largely of collagen-like proteins. The cuticle functions both as an exoskeleton and as a barrier to protect the worm from its environment. This is a collagen critical for organismal morphogenesis. Mutations in sqt-1 can lengthen, shorten, or helically twist the entire animal. From Caenorhabditis elegans.
   1776..2615    +  CDS            sqt-1 (fragment): SQT1_CAEEL - Also known as rol-5. Protein inferred from homology: Swiss-Prot protein existence level 3. Nematode cuticles are composed largely of collagen-like proteins. The cuticle functions both as an exoskeleton and as a barrier to protect the worm from its environment. This is a collagen critical for organismal morphogenesis. Mutations in sqt-1 can lengthen, shorten, or helically twist the entire animal. From Caenorhabditis elegans.
   2659..2982    -  terminator     tbb-2 terminator: tbb-2; transcription terminator for the C. elegans tubulin beta-2 gene
   2991..4121    -  CDS            cre: RECR_BPP1 - Experimental evidence at protein level: Swiss-Prot protein existence level 1. Catalyzes site-specific recombination between two 34-base- pair LOXP sites. Its role is to maintain the phage genome as a monomeric unit-copy plasmid in the lysogenic state. From Escherichia phage P1 (Bacteriophage P1).
   4470..4520    +  CDS            hsp-16.1 (fragment): HSP11_CAEEL - Also known as hsp16-1b. Experimental evidence at transcript level: Swiss-Prot protein existence level 2. From Caenorhabditis elegans.
   4901..4921    +  protein_bind   attB1: mutant version of attB; core recombination site for the Gateway® BP reaction BP Clonase™
   4927..5952    +  CDS            HygR: aminoglycoside phosphotransferase from E. coli; aph(4)-Ia; confers resistance to hygromycin
   5956..5976    -  protein_bind   attB2: mutant version of attB; core recombination site for the Gateway® BP reaction BP Clonase™
   6330..6363    -  protein_bind   loxP511: Cre-mediated recombination occurs in the 8-bp core sequence (GTATACAT). loxP511 sites are compatible with each other, but incompatible with wild-type loxP sites. Cre recombinase
   6381..6401    -  protein_bind   attB3: mutant version of attB; core recombination site for the Gateway® BP reaction BP Clonase™
   6392..6477    -  protein_bind   attL1 (fragment): mutant version of attL; recombination site for the Gateway® LR reaction LR Clonase™
   6514..6532    -  promoter       T7 promoter: promoter for bacteriophage T7 RNA polymerase
   6666..7475    +  CDS            KanR: aminoglycoside phosphotransferase; aph(3')-Ia; confers resistance to kanamycin in bacteria or G418 (Geneticin®) in eukaryotes
   7622..8210    +  rep_origin     ori: high-copy-number ColE1/pMB1/pBR322/pUC origin of replication
>Addgene plasmid #91831 | pDD364 | addgene full sequence | sequence record 178586 | Addgene NGS Result
CTTTCCTGCGTTATCCCCTGATTCTGTGGATAACCGTATTACCGCCTTTGAGTGAGCTGATACCGCTCGC
CGCAGCCGAACGACCGAGCGCAGCGAGTCAGTGAGCGAGGAAGCGGAAGAGCGCCCAATACGCAAACCGC
CTCTCCCCGCGCGTTGGCCGATTCATTAATGCAGCTGGCACGACAGGTTTCCCGACTGGAAAGCGGGCAG
TGAGCGCAACGCAATTAATACGCGTACCGCTAGCCAGGAAGAGTTTGTAGAAACGCAAAAAGGCCATCCG
TCAGGATGGCCTTCTGCTTAGTTTGATGCCTGGCAGTTTATGGCGGGCGTCCTGCCCGCCACCCTCCGGG
CCGTTGCTTCACAACGTTCAAATCCGCTCCCGGCGGATTTGTCCTACTCAGGAGAGCGTTCACCGACAAA
CAACAGATAAAACGAAAGGCCCAGTCTTCCGACTGAGCCTTTCGTTTTATTTGATGCCTGGCAGTTCCCT
ACTCTCGCGTTAACGCTAGCATGGATGTTTTCCCAGTCACGACGTTGTAAAACGACGGCCAGTCTTAAGC
TCGGGCCCTGCAGCTCTAGAGCTCGAATTCTACAGGTCACTAATACCATCTAAGTAGTTGGTTCATAGTG
ACTGCATATGTTGTGTTTTACAGTATTATGTAGTCTGTTTTTTATGCAAAATCTAATTTAATATATTGAT
ATTTATATCATTTTACGTTTCTCGTTCAACTTTCTTGTACAAAGTGGGCTCTTCGAAGGTAAGTTTAAAA
TAACTTCGTATAATGTATACTATACGAAGTTATTTTCAGGGAGAGCAAAAGCTTATCTCCGAGGAGGACC
TCTAAGGATGATCGACGCCAACGTCGTTGAATTTTCAAATTTTAAATACTGAATATTTGTTTTTTTTCCT
ATTATTTATTTATTCTCTTTGTGTTTTTTTTCTTGCTTTCTAAAAAATTAATTCAATCCAAATCTAAACA
TTTTTTTTTCTCTTTCCGTCTCCCAATTCGTATTCCGCTCCTCTCATCTGAACACAATGTGCAAGTTTAT
TTATCTTCTCGCTTTCATTTCATTAGGACGTGGGGGGAATTGGTGGAAGGGGGAAACACACAAAAGGATG
ATGGAAATGAAATAAGGACACACAATATGCAACAACATTCAATTCAGAAATATGGAGGAAGGTTTAAAAG
AAAACATAAAAATATATAGAGGAGGAAGGAAACTAGCTGCCCTCGATTGTCTATCTTCCATTCTCACCAA
GTTTCAACAACTTTATTCAGTCATTCTTCTCTGGTTCATTTCCCAACCAATCTTCCCGAATAAAGCCCAT
CTGTCCTTTCGGCCACATTCCTCACCTACATCCGTACTCCTTATCTCCCGTTCTTATCCAGTCTTTTATC
GTCTCTGCGTCTCGCACACTGTCTCGTCGGTAATGTAAAAAAAAAACAAAAAAAACTTGAAAACTTGCGG
AAAGATTTCCTAATAAAAGGAGACGAATCCGGTAGGAAATCGACAAGTCTCTGCTTCTCGAAGACTAGGT
GAGTTACATTTCTTTGGCCGAATTATTTTGAAATCCTAAATTTGATAATTTCAGAGATGTCTGTAAAACT
TGCGTGTTATGTGACGGCTTCGGTCACTGTCGCCACTCTTATGGTATGCTTCATGACCATGTCAACCATC
TACTCGGAGGTTGATGGATTCAGAGAGAAGCTTGATACCGAGATGAATGTGTTCAGAGTGAGTTAAATTA
TATTTTGAATTTTAAATAATTTTTAATTTTCTAGCAATCTACCAATGGATTGTGGAAGGACATAGTTGTC
ATCGGAAGATCTAGCAAGCGTGTCCGTTGTCAATATGAAGAGACCAACGCTACCCCAACTCCACATGCTG
ATGGATCCCCATCTGCTCCACCAGGTCAACCACCAGCAGTTCCACCAGTCTTCAACCAGCCAAAGACTCC
AAATGGAGCCAATGGAAATGGACCAACCTGCAACTGCAATGCTGATAACAAGTGCCCAGCTGGACCATCC
GGACCAAAGGGAGTTCCAGGAGTTCCAGGACTCGACGGAGTTCCAGGACTTGACGGTGTTCCAGGAGTTG
GAGCTGATGATATCGCTCCACAACGCGAGTCTGTCGGATGCTTCACTTGCCCACAAGGACCAGTTGGACC
ACCAGGAGCTCTTGGAAGACCAGGACCACGTGGACTTCCAGGACCAAGAGGACAAAATGGAAACCCAGGA
AGAGATGGACAACCAGGACATCCAGGAGAGCAAGGATCATCCGGTCAAATCGGAAAGATCGGAGAGCCAG
GACCACCAGGAGAGAAGGGACGCGACGCCGAGCATCCAATCGGAAGACCAGGACCAAAGGGACCAAGAGG
AGATCAAGGACCAACAGGACCAGCTGGACAGAACGGTCTTCACGGACCACCAGGAGAGCCAGGAACCGTT
GGACCAGAAGGACCATCTGGAAAGCAAGGACGTCAAGGACCAGACGGAACCCAGGGAGAGACTGGACCAG
ACGGAAGACCAGGAAAGGATGCCGAGTACTGCCAGTGCCCAGACAAGTCTCCACCATCAGAGGCTGTCAA
CGCCAACCGTGGATACAGAAATATCTAAATTGTTGGTGTTTTCTAATAAAATATTTGAGATTCAGTGAGA
CTTTTTTCTTGGCGGCACAATAAAGTTTCCTCTTTTTGTTGGGTCACTCAACGAACACAATACAAATATT
TGAGCGCTCGCATTTTTCTCAACCTTTCGGGTTTAAAGCACTTCAAAATGGAATTGAAGAGAGATTGTGA
AAGTACATCAGACAGAATCACATTTTGATAGCATTCACTTCACTCAGATGCAAACTTTTCAGTGACTATA
AAAAGTCATAAAATAATAACATTAAAAAAGCAAATAAATTAGCGAGAGAATTTTTTGACAAAAAGAAAGA
AGAGTGATAGAGAAGAAGGGAATGCTTGAAAGGATTTTGCATTTATCTTAATCACCGTCTTCGAGAAGAC
GAACCATGGCGCCAGTTTCAGAATCCAAGTTTCTAATATAGTTCATCACAATGTTGACGTTGGTCCAACC
TCCGGCTTGCATAATCTCTGGGATGGAAACTCCAGCGCGAGCCATGTCACGGGCAGCTCCGACACGGGCG
GAATGTCCAGACCAAGCCAAGTAACGTTGTCCGGAATCATCCTTGGCTCCGTAGATGAGACGGTGGGTAG
CTTCGAAGATTCCTGAAAATTTATTTTCAGCTTATTCTTAGCTAATATGTTGTTTAAACTTACCTTCAAG
AGCTCGAGTCGAGAGTTGTGATGTTGCACTCGGGGCAGCAACTCCGTTCTTGCGAACACGACAGAACAGG
TAGTTGTTTGGATCATCGGCGACTCCGGAAACCGAAATCCAGCGCTCAACGAGCTTGGTAACTCCAAGGG
AGAGCGCTTTTTCGACTCCGGCAGTCGAGACCAGCGTTTTTGTACGTCCGATGTGGATGAGCATTCTTCC
TCCGTCTGTGCGACTAATATCCTTGACGCGAATGCGGGCAATTTCGGCGATACGGAGAAGTGTGTTGTAA
GCAATTCCGAGGAAGGCGAGGTTTCGGATGTCCTGGCAACGATCGGAATTTTCCATAAGAGAACGGACCT
GATCGAAGTCGGTTCTGAAAATTTCGTCAAGTCTTAGGATTGAATACATTAATATTTAAACTTACCTTTC
GAAGGCGAGGGCTTGCTTGGCTCTCTCTCCAGCATCAACATTTTCCTTGCGGATACGTCTCATTACGAGA
GATACGGCATTAGAATCTGATGGGCGTGGAAGTCCAGATCGGCGATGGAGCATATTGAGCTGTCCGAGAT
GTTGTTGGATCGTCTTCACCGCCAATCCACGAGCTTGGAGGTAGAGCAAGTAGTCACGAACGTCTTCTGG
CTCGGCTGGGAACCACTTGCGGTTGTTAAGCTTGCACCAGGCAGCCCAAGAACGGCACACTGAGAGAAGC
ATCTTCCAGGTGTGCTCGGAGAAGGCTTGTCTGTCACGGAACATATCCATGAGGTTCTTGCGAACTTCAT
CACTTGTCGCGTCAACTGGAAGTGCTGGAAGATTTTGATGAACAGTGAGAAGATTTGACATATTTTCGAA
GTTTTTTAGATGCACTAGAACAAAGCGTGTTGGCTTCCTCTGAGCCCGCTTTCCTTATATACCCGCATTC
TGCAGCCTTACAGAATGTTCTAGAAGGTCCTAGATGCATTCGTTTGAAAATACTCCCGGTGGGTGCAAAG
AGACGCAGACGGAAAATGTATCTGGGTCTCTTTATTGTGTACACTACTTTTCCATGTACCGAATGTGAGT
CGCCCTCCTTTTGCAACAAGCAGCTCGAATGTTCTAGAAAAAGGTGGAAAATAGTATAAATACCGTTGAA
AATAAATACCGAACAACATTTGCTCTAATTGTGAAATTAGAAATCTTCAAACTATAATCATGTCACTTTA
CCACTATTTCCGTCCAGCTCAACGTTCCGTTTTTGGTGATCATTTTTGCTTTCGTCGTAAATCTACACAC
GCGTCTCTTCCGTGCGAGAGTCCAAGCCAGCAGCCAAATTCGTTGACTGAGTATTCAACGTTTATACGTT
GTCGGCAACGAGAAATAGGAAAATGCATCGGGAAATGTTCTTTTTTCGATTTTTTCCAAGGTTTTGACAA
ATTTTACCACGAATTTTGCTATGTTTTCAATTAAAAAATATGTTATTCAACTGTTTCTATGAGGAAAATA
AGGCTTTGCATGTAATTTTCTTATTCAGCATAATTTTTAATTAATTTGAATTTTCTGTCCTAACGTTTAT
TTTGTTTTCTTGGTTATGACTGATCTGAAATTAATTTTTGAATTTTAAGGTAATATGTCAGGCGGTGCCG
CAAGTTTGTACAAAAAAGCAGGCTCCATGAAAAAGCCTGAACTCACCGCGACGTCTGTCGAGAAGTTTCT
GATCGAAAAGTTCGACAGCGTCTCCGACCTGATGCAGCTCTCGGAGGGCGAAGAATCTCGTGCTTTCAGC
TTCGATGTAGGAGGGCGTGGATATGTCCTGCGGGTAAATAGCTGCGCCGATGGTTTCTACAAAGATCGTT
ATGTTTATCGGCACTTTGCATCGGCCGCGCTCCCGATTCCGGAAGTGCTTGACATTGGGGAATTCAGCGA
GAGCCTGACCTATTGCATCTCCCGCCGTGCACAGGGTGTCACGTTGCAAGACCTGCCTGAAACCGAACTG
CCCGCTGTTCTGCAGCCGGTCGCGGAGGCCATGGATGCGATCGCTGCGGCCGATCTTAGCCAGACGAGCG
GGTTCGGCCCATTCGGACCGCAAGGAATCGGTCAATACACTACATGGCGTGATTTCATATGCGCGATTGC
TGATCCCCATGTGTATCACTGGCAAACTGTGATGGACGACACCGTCAGTGCGTCCGTCGCGCAGGCTCTC
GATGAGCTGATGCTTTGGGCCGAGGACTGCCCCGAAGTCCGGCACCTCGTGCACGCGGATTTCGGCTCCA
ACAATGTCCTGACGGACAATGGCCGCATAACAGCGGTCATTGACTGGAGCGAGGCGATGTTCGGGGATTC
CCAATACGAGGTCGCCAACATCTTCTTCTGGAGGCCGTGGTTGGCTTGTATGGAGCAGCAGACGCGCTAC
TTCGAGCGGAGGCATCCGGAGCTTGCAGGATCGCCGCGGCTCCGGGCGTATATGCTCCGCATTGGTCTTG
ACCAACTCTATCAGAGCTTGGTTGACGGCAATTTCGATGATGCAGCTTGGGCGCAGGGTCGATGCGACGC
AATCGTCCGATCCGGAGCCGGGACTGTCGGGCGTACACAAATCGCCCGCAGAAGCGCGGCCGTCTGGACC
GATGGCTGTGTAGAAGTACTCGCCGATAGTGGAAACCGACGCCCCAGCACTCGTCCGAGGGCAAAGGAAT
AGACCCAGCTTTCTTGTACAAAGTGGGTCCAATTACTCTTCAACATCCCTACATGCTCTTTCTCCCTGTG
CTCCCACCCCCTATTTTTGTTATTATCAAAAAACTTCTCTTAATTTCTTTGTTTTTTAGCTTCTTTTAAG
TCACCTCTAACAATGAAATTGTGTAGATTCAAAAATAGAATTAATTCGTAATAAAAAGTCGAAAAAAATT
GTGCTCCCTCCCCCCATTAATAATAATTCTATCCCAAAATCTACACAATGTTCTGTGTACACTTCTTATG
TTTTTTACTTCTGATAAATTTTTTTGAAACATCATAGAAAAAACCGCACACAAAATACCTTATCATATGT
TACGTTTCAGTTTATGACCGCAATTTTTAATAACTTCGTATAATGTATACTATACGAAGTTATTTTCAGG
GTCGAAGAGCCAACTTTATTATACAAAGTTGGCATTATAAAAAAGCATTGCTTATCAATTTGTTGCAACG
AACAGGTCACTATCAGTCAAAATAAAATCATTATTTGGAGCTCCATGGTAGCGTTAACGCGGCCGCGATA
TCCCCTATAGTGAGTCGTATTACATGGTCATAGCTGTTTCCTGGCAGCTCTGGCCCGTGTCTCAAAATCT
CTGATGTTACATTGCACAAGATAAAAATATATCATCATGAACAATAAAACTGTCTGCTTACATAAACAGT
AATACAAGGGGTGTTATGAGCCATATTCAACGGGAAACGTCGAGGCCGCGATTAAATTCCAACATGGATG
CTGATTTATATGGGTATAAATGGGCTCGCGATAATGTCGGGCAATCAGGTGCGACAATCTATCGCTTGTA
TGGGAAGCCCGATGCGCCAGAGTTGTTTCTGAAACATGGCAAAGGTAGCGTTGCCAATGATGTTACAGAT
GAGATGGTCAGACTAAACTGGCTGACGGAATTTATGCCTCTTCCGACCATCAAGCATTTTATCCGTACTC
CTGATGATGCATGGTTACTCACCACTGCGATCCCCGGAAAAACAGCATTCCAGGTATTAGAAGAATATCC
TGATTCAGGTGAAAATATTGTTGATGCGCTGGCAGTGTTCCTGCGCCGGTTGCATTCGATTCCTGTTTGT
AATTGTCCTTTTAACAGCGATCGCGTATTTCGTCTCGCTCAGGCGCAATCACGAATGAATAACGGTTTGG
TTGATGCGAGTGATTTTGATGACGAGCGTAATGGCTGGCCTGTTGAACAAGTCTGGAAAGAAATGCATAA
ACTTTTGCCATTCTCACCGGATTCAGTCGTCACTCATGGTGATTTCTCACTTGATAACCTTATTTTTGAC
GAGGGGAAATTAATAGGTTGTATTGATGTTGGACGAGTCGGAATCGCAGACCGATACCAGGATCTTGCCA
TCCTATGGAACTGCCTCGGTGAGTTTTCTCCTTCATTACAGAAACGGCTTTTTCAAAAATATGGTATTGA
TAATCCTGATATGAATAAATTGCAGTTTCATTTGATGCTCGATGAGTTTTTCTAATCAGAATTGGTTAAT
TGGTTGTAACACTGGCAGAGCATTACGCTGACTTGACGGGACGGCGCAAGCTCATGACCAAAATCCCTTA
ACGTGAGTTACGCGTCGTTCCACTGAGCGTCAGACCCCGTAGAAAAGATCAAAGGATCTTCTTGAGATCC
TTTTTTTCTGCGCGTAATCTGCTGCTTGCAAACAAAAAAACCACCGCTACCAGCGGTGGTTTGTTTGCCG
GATCAAGAGCTACCAACTCTTTTTCCGAAGGTAACTGGCTTCAGCAGAGCGCAGATACCAAATACTGTTC
TTCTAGTGTAGCCGTAGTTAGGCCACCACTTCAAGAACTCTGTAGCACCGCCTACATACCTCGCTCTGCT
AATCCTGTTACCAGTGGCTGCTGCCAGTGGCGATAAGTCGTGTCTTACCGGGTTGGACTCAAGACGATAG
TTACCGGATAAGGCGCAGCGGTCGGGCTGAACGGGGGGTTCGTGCACACAGCCCAGCTTGGAGCGAACGA
CCTACACCGAACTGAGATACCTACAGCGTGAGCTATGAGAAAGCGCCACGCTTCCCGAAGGGAGAAAGGC
GGACAGGTATCCGGTAAGCGGCAGGGTCGGAACAGGAGAGCGCACGAGGGAGCTTCCAGGGGGAAACGCC
TGGTATCTTTATAGTCCTGTCGGGTTTCGCCACCTCTGACTTGAGCGTCGATTTTTGTGATGCTCGTCAG
GGGGGCGGAGCCTATGGAAAAACGCCAGCAACGCGGCCTTTTTACGGTTCCTGGCCTTTTGCTGGCCTTT
TGCTCACATGTT
